Addgene plasmid #19272: mouse KGFR NEG D
Depositing lab: Philip Leder. Depositing organization: Harvard Medical School.
Backbone
  Vector backbone: BS KS+
  Backbone size w/o insert (bp): 3000
  Vector type: Mammalian Expression
Growth in bacteria
  Bacterial resistance: Ampicillin, 100 μg/mL
  Growth temperature: 37°C
  Growth strain: DH5alpha
  Copy number: Unknown
Gene/Insert
  Gene/Insert name: mKGFR (negative dominant) (alt name: m KGFR)
  Species: M. musculus (mouse)
  Insert size (bp): 1740
  GenBank ID: M63503
  Entrez Gene: Fgfr2 (a.k.a. Bek, Fgfr-2, Fgfr-7, Fgfr2b, Fgfr7, KGFR, KGFRTr, svs)
  Cloning method: Restriction Enzyme; 5′ cloning site BamH (unknown if destroyed); 3′ cloning site BamH (unknown if destroyed)
  Sequencing primers: 5′ n/a
Terms and licenses: Academic/Nonprofit Terms; Industry Terms: Not Available to Industry
How to cite: mouse KGFR NEG D was a gift from Philip Leder (Addgene plasmid # 19272 ; http://n2t.net/addgene:19272 ; RRID:Addgene_19272)
