[The description below was written by a language model from this plasmid's Addgene catalogue record.]
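Description:
Mouse KGFR NEG D is a plasmid built on the BS KS+ (Bluescript KS+) backbone, a roughly 3 kb general-purpose bacterial cloning phagemid, carrying a dominant-negative form of the mouse keratinocyte growth factor receptor. It is propagated in E. coli under ampicillin selection; the copy number is listed as unknown. No feature table accompanies the record, so the individual backbone elements are not documented for this particular clone.

The insert is about 1.74 kb of mouse sequence from Fgfr2, the gene whose "b" splice form (Fgfr2b, also called KGFR or Fgfr7) encodes the receptor for keratinocyte growth factor. It was placed into the vector as a BamHI fragment, with the same site at both ends, so its orientation relative to the backbone cannot be inferred from the record. The record labels the insert "negative dominant" but does not say how this property was engineered. Dominant-negative receptor tyrosine kinases are commonly made by removing or inactivating the intracellular kinase domain so that the mutant pairs with wild-type receptor and blocks signalling, and the modest insert size would be compatible with a truncation, but this is not stated.

Although the catalogue classifies the vector type as mammalian expression, no mammalian promoter, polyadenylation signal or mammalian selection marker is recorded, and the named backbone is ordinarily a cloning vector. The plasmid may therefore serve mainly as a source of the dominant-negative KGFR coding fragment for subcloning into expression or transgenic constructs aimed at inhibiting KGF/FGFR2b signalling, though the record does not state the intended use.
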