>Addgene plasmid #19272 | mouse KGFR NEG D | addgene partial sequence | sequence record 25082 | T3 5'-GCAATTAACCCTCACTAAAGG-3'
GNTCGGGNCCCCCTCGAGGTCGACGGTATCGATAAGCTTGATATCGAATTCCTGCAGCCCGGGGGATCCT
CTGGCAACTCATACTCGGAGACCCCTGCTAGCATCGGGGTGTCCGCTGTTGAGGACAGACGCGTTGTTAT
CCTCACCAGCGGGGTGTTGGAGTTCATGGAGGAGCTGGACTCGGCCGAAACTGTTACCTGTCTCCGCAGG
GGGATGCGCTTGGTCAGCTTGTGCACAGCTGGCTGGCTGCTGAAGTCTGGCTTCTTGGTCGTGGTCTTCA
TTCGGCAAAAGATGACTGTCACCACCATGCAGGCGATTAAGAAGACCCCTATGCAGTAAATAGCTATCTC
CAGATAATCTGGGGAAGCCGTGATCTCCTTCTCTCTCACAGGCGCTTGCTGTTTGGGCAGGACAGTGAGC
CAGGCAGACTGGTTGGCCTGCCCTATATAATTGGAGACCTTACATATATATTCCCCAGCATCCATCTCCG
TCACATTGAACAGAGCCAGCACTTCTGCATTGGAGCTATTTATCCCCGAGTGCTTCAGGACCTTGAGGTA
GGGCAGCCCATCAGGCCCGTATTTACTGCCGTTCTTTTCCACGTGCTTGATCCACTGGATGTGGGGCTGG
GCATCGCTGTAAACCTTGCAGACAAACTCCACATCCCCTCCGACCACCGTGGAGGCATTTGCAGGCAGTC
CAGCTTGGAGGATGGGCCGGTGTGGTGACCGTTCAACGACATCGAGGTGGTAGGTGTGGTTGATGGACCC
GTATTCATTCTCCACCAGGCAGGTGTAGTTGCCTTTGTCTGACGGGACCACACTTTTC
